>Addgene plasmid #131581 | Ad-FOXA2 | addgene full sequence | sequence record 256918 | Addgene NGS Result
CATCATCAATAATATACCTTATTTTGGATTGAAGCCAATATGATAATGAGGGGGTGGAGTTTGTGACGTG
GCGCGGGGCGTGGGAACGGGGCGGGTGACGTAGTAGTGTGGCGGAAGTGTGATGTTGCAAGTGTGGCGGA
ACACATGTAAGCGACGGATGTGGCAAAAGTGACGTTTTTGGTGTGCGCCGGTGTACACAGGAAGTGACAA
TTTTCGCGCGGTTTTAGGCGGATGTTGTAGTAAATTTGGGCGTAACCGAGTAAGATTTGGCCATTTTCGC
GGGAAAACTGAATAAGAGGAAGTGAAATCTGAATAATTTTGTGTTACTCATAGCGCGTAATATTTGTCTA
GGGCCGCGGGGACTTTGACCGTTTACGTGGAGACTCGCCCAGGTGTTTTTCTCAGGTGTTTTCCGCGTTC
CGGGTCAAAGTTGGCGTTTTATTATTATAGTCAGTCGAAGCTTGGATCCGGTACCTCTAGAATTCTCGAG
CGGCCGCTAGCGACATCGGATCTCCCGATCCCCTATGGTGCACTCTCAGTACAATCTGCTCTGATGCCGC
ATAGTTAAGCCAGTATCTGCTCCCTGCTTGTGTGTTGGAGGTCGCTGAGTAGTGCGCGAGCAAAATTTAA
GCTACAACAAGGCAAGGCTTGACCGACAATTGCATGAAGAATCTGCTTAGGGTTAGGCGTTTTGCGCTGC
TTCGCGATGTACGGGCCAGATATACGCGTTGACATTGATTATTGACTAGTTATTAATAGTAATCAATTAC
GGGGTCATTAGTTCATAGCCCATATATGGAGTTCCGCGTTACATAACTTACGGTAAATGGCCCGCCTGGC
TGACCGCCCAACGACCCCCGCCCATTGACGTCAATAATGACGTATGTTCCCATAGTAACGCCAATAGGGA
CTTTCCATTGACGTCAATGGGTGGAGTATTTACGGTAAACTGCCCACTTGGCAGTACATCAAGTGTATCA
TATGCCAAGTACGCCCCCTATTGACGTCAATGACGGTAAATGGCCCGCCTGGCATTATGCCCAGTACATG
ACCTTATGGGACTTTCCTACTTGGCAGTACATCTACGTATTAGTCATCGCTATTACCATGGTGATGCGGT
TTTGGCAGTACATCAATGGGCGTGGATAGCGGTTTGACTCACGGGGATTTCCAAGTCTCCACCCCATTGA
CGTCAATGGGAGTTTGTTTTGGCACCAAAATCAACGGGACTTTCCAAAATGTCGTAACAACTCCGCCCCA
TTGACGCAAATGGGCGGTAGGCGTGTACGGTGGGAGGTCTATATAAGCAGAGCTCTCTGGCTAACTAGAG
AACCCACTGCTTACTGGCTTATCGAAATTAATACGACTCACTATAGGGAGACCCAAGCTGGCTAGTTAAG
CTATCAACAAGTTTGTACAAAAAAGCAGAAGGGCCGTCAAGGCCCACCATGCTGGGAGCCGTGAAGATGG
AAGGGCACGAGCCATCCGACTGGAGCAGCTACTACGCGGAGCCCGAGGGCTACTCTTCCGTGAGCAACAT
GAACGCCGGCCTGGGGATGAATGGCATGAACACATACATGAGCATGTCCGCGGCTGCCATGGGCGGCGGT
TCCGGCAACATGAGCGCGGGCTCCATGAACATGTCATCCTATGTGGGCGCTGGAATGAGCCCGTCGCTAG
CTGGCATGTCCCCGGGCGCCGGCGCCATGGCGGGCATGAGCGGCTCAGCCGGGGCGGCCGGCGTGGCGGG
CATGGGACCTCACCTGAGTCCGAGTCTGAGCCCGCTCGGGGGACAGGCGGCCGGGGCCATGGGTGGCCTT
GCCCCCTACGCCAACATGAACTCGATGAGCCCCATGTACGGGCAGGCCGGCCTGAGCCGCGCTCGGGACC
CCAAGACATACCGACGCAGCTACACACACGCCAAACCTCCCTACTCGTACATCTCGCTCATCACCATGGC
CATCCAGCAGAGCCCCAACAAGATGCTGACGCTGAGCGAGATCTATCAGTGGATCATGGACCTCTTCCCT
TTCTACCGGCAGAACCAGCAGCGCTGGCAGAACTCCATCCGCCACTCTCTCTCCTTCAACGACTGCTTTC
TCAAGGTGCCCCGCTCGCCAGACAAGCCTGGCAAGGGCTCCTTCTGGACCCTGCACCCAGACTCGGGCAA
CATGTTCGAGAACGGCTGCTACCTGCGCCGCCAGAAGCGCTTCAAGTGTGAGAAGCAACTGGCACTGAAG
GAAGCCGCGGGTGCGGCCAGTAGCGGAGGCAAGAAGACCGCTCCTGGGTCCCAGGCCTCTCAGGCTCAGC
TCGGGGAGGCCGCGGGCTCGGCCTCCGAGACTCCGGCGGGCACCGAGTCCCCCCATTCCAGCGCTTCTCC
GTGTCAGGAGCACAAGCGAGGTGGCCTAAGCGAGCTAAAGGGAGCACCTGCCTCTGCGCTGAGTCCTCCC
GAGCCGGCGCCCTCGCCTGGGCAGCAGCAGCAGGCTGCAGCCCACCTGCTGGGCCCACCTCACCACCCAG
GCCTGCCACCAGAGGCCCACCTGAAGCCCGAGCACCATTACGCCTTCAACCACCCCTTCTCTATCAACAA
CCTCATGTCGTCCGAGCAGCAACATCACCACAGCCACCACCACCATCAGCCCCACAAAATGGACCTCAAG
GCCTACGAACAGGTCATGCACTACCCAGGGGGCTATGGTTCCCCCATGCCAGGCAGCTTGGCCATGGGCC
CAGTCACGAACAAAGCGGGCCTGGATGCCTCGCCCCTGGCTGCAGACACTTCCTACTACCAAGGAGTGTA
CTCCAGGCCTATTATGAACTCATCCTAGGGCCTCATGGGCCCAGCTTTCTTGTACAAAGTGGTTGATCTA
GAGGGCCCGCGGTTCGAAGGTAAGCCTATCCCTAACCCTCTCCTCGGTCTCGATTCTACGCGTACCGGTT
AGTAATGAGTTTAAACGGGGGAGGCTAACTGAAACACGGAAGGAGACAATACCGGAAGGAACCCGCGCTA
TGACGGCAATAAAAAGACAGAATAAAACGCACGGGTGTTGGGTCGTTTGTTCATAAACGCGGGGTTCGGT
CCCAGGGCTGGCACTCTGTCGATACCCCACCGAGACCCCATTGGGGCCAATACGCCCGCGTTTCTTCCTT
TTCCCCACCCCACCCCCCAAGTTCGGGTGAAGGCCCAGGGCTCGCAGCCAACGTCGGGGCGGCAGGCCCT
GCCATAGCAGATCCGATTCGACAGATCACTGAAATGTGTGGGCGTGGCTTAAGGGTGGGAAAGAATATAT
AAGGTGGGGGTCTTATGTAGTTTTGTATCTGTTTTGCAGCAGCCGCCGCCGCCATGAGCACCAACTCGTT
TGATGGAAGCATTGTGAGCTCATATTTGACAACGCGCATGCCCCCATGGGCCGGGGTGCGTCAGAATGTG
ATGGGCTCCAGCATTGATGGTCGCCCCGTCCTGCCCGCAAACTCTACTACCTTGACCTACGAGACCGTGT
CTGGAACGCCGTTGGAGACTGCAGCCTCCGCCGCCGCTTCAGCCGCTGCAGCCACCGCCCGCGGGATTGT
GACTGACTTTGCTTTCCTGAGCCCGCTTGCAAGCAGTGCAGCTTCCCGTTCATCCGCCCGCGATGACAAG
TTGACGGCTCTTTTGGCACAATTGGATTCTTTGACCCGGGAACTTAATGTCGTTTCTCAGCAGCTGTTGG
ATCTGCGCCAGCAGGTTTCTGCCCTGAAGGCTTCCTCCCCTCCCAATGCGGTTTAAAACATAAATAAAAA
ACCAGACTCTGTTTGGATTTGGATCAAGCAAGTGTCTTGCTGTCTTTATTTAGGGGTTTTGCGCGCGCGG
TAGGCCCGGGACCAGCGGTCTCGGTCGTTGAGGGTCCTGTGTATTTTTTCCAGGACGTGGTAAAGGTGAC
TCTGGATGTTCAGATACATGGGCATAAGCCCGTCTCTGGGGTGGAGGTAGCACCACTGCAGAGCTTCATG
CTGCGGGGTGGTGTTGTAGATGATCCAGTCGTAGCAGGAGCGCTGGGCGTGGTGCCTAAAAATGTCTTTC
AGTAGCAAGCTGATTGCCAGGGGCAGGCCCTTGGTGTAAGTGTTTACAAAGCGGTTAAGCTGGGATGGGT
GCATACGTGGGGATATGAGATGCATCTTGGACTGTATTTTTAGGTTGGCTATGTTCCCAGCCATATCCCT
CCGGGGATTCATGTTGTGCAGAACCACCAGCACAGTGTATCCGGTGCACTTGGGAAATTTGTCATGTAGC
TTAGAAGGAAATGCGTGGAAGAACTTGGAGACGCCCTTGTGACCTCCAAGATTTTCCATGCATTCGTCCA
TAATGATGGCAATGGGCCCACGGGCGGCGGCCTGGGCGAAGATATTTCTGGGATCACTAACGTCATAGTT
GTGTTCCAGGATGAGATCGTCATAGGCCATTTTTACAAAGCGCGGGCGGAGGGTGCCAGACTGCGGTATA
ATGGTTCCATCCGGCCCAGGGGCGTAGTTACCCTCACAGATTTGCATTTCCCACGCTTTGAGTTCAGATG
GGGGGATCATGTCTACCTGCGGGGCGATGAAGAAAACGGTTTCCGGGGTAGGGGAGATCAGCTGGGAAGA
AAGCAGGTTCCTGAGCAGCTGCGACTTACCGCAGCCGGTGGGCCCGTAAATCACACCTATTACCGGCTGC
AACTGGTAGTTAAGAGAGCTGCAGCTGCCGTCATCCCTGAGCAGGGGGGCCACTTCGTTAAGCATGTCCC
TGACTCGCATGTTTTCCCTGACCAAATCCGCCAGAAGGCGCTCGCCGCCCAGCGATAGCAGTTCTTGCAA
GGAAGCAAAGTTTTTCAACGGTTTGAGACCGTCCGCCGTAGGCATGCTTTTGAGCGTTTGACCAAGCAGT
TCCAGGCGGTCCCACAGCTCGGTCACCTGCTCTACGGCATCTCGATCCAGCATATCTCCTCGTTTCGCGG
GTTGGGGCGGCTTTCGCTGTACGGCAGTAGTCGGTGCTCGTCCAGACGGGCCAGGGTCATGTCTTTCCAC
GGGCGCAGGGTCCTCGTCAGCGTAGTCTGGGTCACGGTGAAGGGGTGCGCTCCGGGCTGCGCGCTGGCCA
GGGTGCGCTTGAGGCTGGTCCTGCTGGTGCTGAAGCGCTGCCGGTCTTCGCCCTGCGCGTCGGCCAGGTA
GCATTTGACCATGGTGTCATAGTCCAGCCCCTCCGCGGCGTGGCCCTTGGCGCGCAGCTTGCCCTTGGAG
GAGGCGCCGCACGAGGGGCAGTGCAGACTTTTGAGGGCGTAGAGCTTGGGCGCGAGAAATACCGATTCCG
GGGAGTAGGCATCCGCGCCGCAGGCCCCGCAGACGGTCTCGCATTCCACGAGCCAGGTGAGCTCTGGCCG
TTCGGGGTCAAAAACCAGGTTTCCCCCATGCTTTTTGATGCGTTTCTTACCTCTGGTTTCCATGAGCCGG
TGTCCACGCTCGGTGACGAAAAGGCTGTCCGTGTCCCCGTATACAGACTTGAGAGGCCTGTCCTCGAGCG
GTGTTCCGCGGTCCTCCTCGTATAGAAACTCGGACCACTCTGAGACAAAGGCTCGCGTCCAGGCCAGCAC
GAAGGAGGCTAAGTGGGAGGGGTAGCGGTCGTTGTCCACTAGGGGGTCCACTCGCTCCAGGGTGTGAAGA
CACATGTCGCCCTCTTCGGCATCAAGGAAGGTGATTGGTTTGTAGGTGTAGGCCACGTGACCGGGTGTTC
CTGAAGGGGGGCTATAAAAGGGGGTGGGGGCGCGTTCGTCCTCACTCTCTTCCGCATCGCTGTCTGCGAG
GGCCAGCTGTTGGGGTGAGTACTCCCTCTGAAAAGCGGGCATGACTTCTGCGCTAAGATTGTCAGTTTCC
AAAAACGAGGAGGATTTGATATTCACCTGGCCCGCGGTGATGCCTTTGAGGGTGGCCGCATCCATCTGGT
CAGAAAAGACAATCTTTTTGTTGTCAAGCTTGGTGGCAAACGACCCGTAGAGGGCGTTGGACAGCAACTT
GGCGATGGAGCGCAGGGTTTGGTTTTTGTCGCGATCGGCGCGCTCCTTGGCCGCGATGTTTAGCTGCACG
TATTCGCGCGCAACGCACCGCCATTCGGGAAAGACGGTGGTGCGCTCGTCGGGCACCAGGTGCACGCGCC
AACCGCGGTTGTGCAGGGTGACAAGGTCAACGCTGGTGGCTACCTCTCCGCGTAGGCGCTCGTTGGTCCA
GCAGAGGCGGCCGCCCTTGCGCGAGCAGAATGGCGGTAGGGGGTCTAGCTGCGTCTCGTCCGGGGGGTCT
GCGTCCACGGTAAAGACCCCGGGCAGCAGGCGCGCGTCGAAGTAGTCTATCTTGCATCCTTGCAAGTCTA
GCGCCTGCTGCCATGCGCGGGCGGCAAGCGCGCGCTCGTATGGGTTGAGTGGGGGACCCCATGGCATGGG
GTGGGTGAGCGCGGAGGCGTACATGCCGCAAATGTCGTAAACGTAGAGGGGCTCTCTGAGTATTCCAAGA
TATGTAGGGTAGCATCTTCCACCGCGGATGCTGGCGCGCACGTAATCGTATAGTTCGTGCGAGGGAGCGA
GGAGGTCGGGACCGAGGTTGCTACGGGCGGGCTGCTCTGCTCGGAAGACTATCTGCCTGAAGATGGCATG
TGAGTTGGATGATATGGTTGGACGCTGGAAGACGTTGAAGCTGGCGTCTGTGAGACCTACCGCGTCACGC
ACGAAGGAGGCGTAGGAGTCGCGCAGCTTGTTGACCAGCTCGGCGGTGACCTGCACGTCTAGGGCGCAGT
AGTCCAGGGTTTCCTTGATGATGTCATACTTATCCTGTCCCTTTTTTTTCCACAGCTCGCGGTTGAGGAC
AAACTCTTCGCGGTCTTTCCAGTACTCTTGGATCGGAAACCCGTCGGCCTCCGAACGGTAAGAGCCTAGC
ATGTAGAACTGGTTGACGGCCTGGTAGGCGCAGCATCCCTTTTCTACGGGTAGCGCGTATGCCTGCGCGG
CCTTCCGGAGCGAGGTGTGGGTGAGCGCAAAGGTGTCCCTGACCATGACTTTGAGGTACTGGTATTTGAA
GTCAGTGTCGTCGCATCCGCCCTGCTCCCAGAGCAAAAAGTCCGTGCGCTTTTTGGAACGCGGATTTGGC
AGGGCGAAGGTGACATCGTTGAAGAGTATCTTTCCCGCGCGAGGCATAAAGTTGCGTGTGATGCGGAAGG
GTCCCGGCACCTCGGAACGGTTGTTAATTACCTGGGCGGCGAGCACGATCTCGTCAAAGCCGTTGATGTT
GTGGCCCACAATGTAAAGTTCCAAGAAGCGCGGGATGCCCTTGATGGAAGGCAATTTTTTAAGTTCCTCG
TAGGTGAGCTCTTCAGGGGAGCTGAGCCCGTGCTCTGAAAGGGCCCAGTCTGCAAGATGAGGGTTGGAAG
CGACGAATGAGCTCCACAGGTCACGGGCCATTAGCATTTGCAGGTGGTCGCGAAAGGTCCTAAACTGGCG
ACCTATGGCCATTTTTTCTGGGGTGATGCAGTAGAAGGTAAGCGGGTCTTGTTCCCAGCGGTCCCATCCA
AGGTTCGCGGCTAGGTCTCGCGCGGCAGTCACTAGAGGCTCATCTCCGCCGAACTTCATGACCAGCATGA
AGGGCACGAGCTGCTTCCCAAAGGCCCCCATCCAAGTATAGGTCTCTACATCGTAGGTGACAAAGAGACG
CTCGGTGCGAGGATGCGAGCCGATCGGGAAGAACTGGATCTCCCGCCACCAATTGGAGGAGTGGCTATTG
ATGTGGTGAAAGTAGAAGTCCCTGCGACGGGCCGAACACTCGTGCTGGCTTTTGTAAAAACGTGCGCAGT
ACTGGCAGCGGTGCACGGGCTGTACATCCTGCACGAGGTTGACCTGACGACCGCGCACAAGGAAGCAGAG
TGGGAATTTGAGCCCCTCGCCTGGCGGGTTTGGCTGGTGGTCTTCTACTTCGGCTGCTTGTCCTTGACCG
TCTGGCTGCTCGAGGGGAGTTACGGTGGATCGGACCACCACGCCGCGCGAGCCCAAAGTCCAGATGTCCG
CGCGCGGCGGTCGGAGCTTGATGACAACATCGCGCAGATGGGAGCTGTCCATGGTCTGGAGCTCCCGCGG
CGTCAGGTCAGGCGGGAGCTCCTGCAGGTTTACCTCGCATAGACGGGTCAGGGCGCGGGCTAGATCCAGG
TGATACCTAATTTCCAGGGGCTGGTTGGTGGCGGCGTCGATGGCTTGCAAGAGGCCGCATCCCCGCGGCG
CGACTACGGTACCGCGCGGCGGGCGGTGGGCCGCGGGGGTGTCCTTGGATGATGCATCTAAAAGCGGTGA
CGCGGGCGAGCCCCCGGAGGTAGGGGGGGCTCCGGACCCGCCGGGAGAGGGGGCAGGGGCACGTCGGCGC
CGCGCGCGGGCAGGAGCTGGTGCTGCGCGCGTAGGTTGCTGGCGAACGCGACGACGCGGCGGTTGATCTC
CTGAATCTGGCGCCTCTGCGTGAAGACGACGGGCCCGGTGAGCTTGAACCTGAAAGAGAGTTCGACAGAA
TCAATTTCGGTGTCGTTGACGGCGGCCTGGCGCAAAATCTCCTGCACGTCTCCTGAGTTGTCTTGATAGG
CGATCTCGGCCATGAACTGCTCGATCTCTTCCTCCTGGAGATCTCCGCGTCCGGCTCGCTCCACGGTGGC
GGCGAGGTCGTTGGAAATGCGGGCCATGAGCTGCGAGAAGGCGTTGAGGCCTCCCTCGTTCCAGACGCGG
CTGTAGACCACGCCCCCTTCGGCATCGCGGGCGCGCATGACCACCTGCGCGAGATTGAGCTCCACGTGCC
GGGCGAAGACGGCGTAGTTTCGCAGGCGCTGAAAGAGGTAGTTGAGGGTGGTGGCGGTGTGTTCTGCCAC
GAAGAAGTACATAACCCAGCGTCGCAACGTGGATTCGTTGATATCCCCCAAGGCCTCAAGGCGCTCCATG
GCCTCGTAGAAGTCCACGGCGAAGTTGAAAAACTGGGAGTTGCGCGCCGACACGGTTAACTCCTCCTCCA
GAAGACGGATGAGCTCGGCGACAGTGTCGCGCACCTCGCGCTCAAAGGCTACAGGGGCCTCTTCTTCTTC
TTCAATCTCCTCTTCCATAAGGGCCTCCCCTTCTTCTTCTTCTGGCGGCGGTGGGGGAGGGGGGACACGG
CGGCGACGACGGCGCACCGGGAGGCGGTCGACAAAGCGCTCGATCATCTCCCCGCGGCGACGGCGCATGG
TCTCGGTGACGGCGCGGCCGTTCTCGCGGGGGCGCAGTTGGAAGACGCCGCCCGTCATGTCCCGGTTATG
GGTTGGCGGGGGGCTGCCATGCGGCAGGGATACGGCGCTAACGATGCATCTCAACAATTGTTGTGTAGGT
ACTCCGCCGCCGAGGGACCTGAGCGAGTCCGCATCGACCGGATCGGAAAACCTCTCGAGAAAGGCGTCTA
ACCAGTCACAGTCGCAAGGTAGGCTGAGCACCGTGGCGGGCGGCAGCGGGCGGCGGTCGGGGTTGTTTCT
GGCGGAGGTGCTGCTGATGATGTAATTAAAGTAGGCGGTCTTGAGACGGCGGATGGTCGACAGAAGCACC
ATGTCCTTGGGTCCGGCCTGCTGAATGCGCAGGCGGTCGGCCATGCCCCAGGCTTCGTTTTGACATCGGC
GCAGGTCTTTGTAGTAGTCTTGCATGAGCCTTTCTACCGGCACTTCTTCTTCTCCTTCCTCTTGTCCTGC
ATCTCTTGCATCTATCGCTGCGGCGGCGGCGGAGTTTGGCCGTAGGTGGCGCCCTCTTCCTCCCATGCGT
GTGACCCCGAAGCCCCTCATCGGCTGAAGCAGGGCTAGGTCGGCGACAACGCGCTCGGCTAATATGGCCT
GCTGCACCTGCGTGAGGGTAGACTGGAAGTCATCCATGTCCACAAAGCGGTGGTATGCGCCCGTGTTGAT
GGTGTAAGTGCAGTTGGCCATAACGGACCAGTTAACGGTCTGGTGACCCGGCTGCGAGAGCTCGGTGTAC
CTGAGACGCGAGTAAGCCCTCGAGTCAAATACGTAGTCGTTGCAAGTCCGCACCAGGTACTGGTATCCCA
CCAAAAAGTGCGGCGGCGGCTGGCGGTAGAGGGGCCAGCGTAGGGTGGCCGGGGCTCCGGGGGCGAGATC
TTCCAACATAAGGCGATGATATCCGTAGATGTACCTGGACATCCAGGTGATGCCGGCGGCGGTGGTGGAG
GCGCGCGGAAAGTCGCGGACGCGGTTCCAGATGTTGCGCAGCGGCAAAAAGTGCTCCATGGTCGGGACGC
TCTGGCCGGTCAGGCGCGCGCAATCGTTGACGCTCTAGACCGTGCAAAAGGAGAGCCTGTAAGCGGGCAC
TCTTCCGTGGTCTGGTGGATAAATTCGCAAGGGTATCATGGCGGACGACCGGGGTTCGAGCCCCGTATCC
GGCCGTCCGCCGTGATCCATGCGGTTACCGCCCGCGTGTCGAACCCAGGTGTGCGACGTCAGACAACGGG
GGAGTGCTCCTTTTGGCTTCCTTCCAGGCGCGGCGGCTGCTGCGCTAGCTTTTTTGGCCACTGGCCGCGC
GCAGCGTAAGCGGTTAGGCTGGAAAGCGAAAGCATTAAGTGGCTCGCTCCCTGTAGCCGGAGGGTTATTT
TCCAAGGGTTGAGTCGCGGGACCCCCGGTTCGAGTCTCGGACCGGCCGGACTGCGGCGAACGGGGGTTTG
CCTCCCCGTCATGCAAGACCCCGCTTGCAAATTCCTCCGGAAACAGGGACGAGCCCCTTTTTTGCTTTTC
CCAGATGCATCCGGTGCTGCGGCAGATGCGCCCCCCTCCTCAGCAGCGGCAAGAGCAAGAGCAGCGGCAG
ACATGCAGGGCACCCTCCCCTCCTCCTACCGCGTCAGGAGGGGCGACATCCGCGGTTGACGCGGCAGCAG
ATGGTGATTACGAACCCCCGCGGCGCCGGGCCCGGCACTACCTGGACTTGGAGGAGGGCGAGGGCCTGGC
GCGGCTAGGAGCGCCCTCTCCTGAGCGGCACCCAAGGGTGCAGCTGAAGCGTGATACGCGTGAGGCGTAC
GTGCCGCGGCAGAACCTGTTTCGCGACCGCGAGGGAGAGGAGCCCGAGGAGATGCGGGATCGAAAGTTCC
ACGCAGGGCGCGAGCTGCGGCATGGCCTGAATCGCGAGCGGTTGCTGCGCGAGGAGGACTTTGAGCCCGA
CGCGCGAACCGGGATTAGTCCCGCGCGCGCACACGTGGCGGCCGCCGACCTGGTAACCGCATACGAGCAG
ACGGTGAACCAGGAGATTAACTTTCAAAAAAGCTTTAACAACCACGTGCGTACGCTTGTGGCGCGCGAGG
AGGTGGCTATAGGACTGATGCATCTGTGGGACTTTGTAAGCGCGCTGGAGCAAAACCCAAATAGCAAGCC
GCTCATGGCGCAGCTGTTCCTTATAGTGCAGCACAGCAGGGACAACGAGGCATTCAGGGATGCGCTGCTA
AACATAGTAGAGCCCGAGGGCCGCTGGCTGCTCGATTTGATAAACATCCTGCAGAGCATAGTGGTGCAGG
AGCGCAGCTTGAGCCTGGCTGACAAGGTGGCCGCCATCAACTATTCCATGCTTAGCCTGGGCAAGTTTTA
CGCCCGCAAGATATACCATACCCCTTACGTTCCCATAGACAAGGAGGTAAAGATCGAGGGGTTCTACATG
CGCATGGCGCTGAAGGTGCTTACCTTGAGCGACGACCTGGGCGTTTATCGCAACGAGCGCATCCACAAGG
CCGTGAGCGTGAGCCGGCGGCGCGAGCTCAGCGACCGCGAGCTGATGCACAGCCTGCAAAGGGCCCTGGC
TGGCACGGGCAGCGGCGATAGAGAGGCCGAGTCCTACTTTGACGCGGGCGCTGACCTGCGCTGGGCCCCA
AGCCGACGCGCCCTGGAGGCAGCTGGGGCCGGACCTGGGCTGGCGGTGGCACCCGCGCGCGCTGGCAACG
TCGGCGGCGTGGAGGAATATGACGAGGACGATGAGTACGAGCCAGAGGACGGCGAGTACTAAGCGGTGAT
GTTTCTGATCAGATGATGCAAGACGCAACGGACCCGGCGGTGCGGGCGGCGCTGCAGAGCCAGCCGTCCG
GCCTTAACTCCACGGACGACTGGCGCCAGGTCATGGACCGCATCATGTCGCTGACTGCGCGCAATCCTGA
CGCGTTCCGGCAGCAGCCGCAGGCCAACCGGCTCTCCGCAATTCTGGAAGCGGTGGTCCCGGCGCGCGCA
AACCCCACGCACGAGAAGGTGCTGGCGATCGTAAACGCGCTGGCCGAAAACAGGGCCATCCGGCCCGACG
AGGCCGGCCTGGTCTACGACGCGCTGCTTCAGCGCGTGGCTCGTTACAACAGCGGCAACGTGCAGACCAA
CCTGGACCGGCTGGTGGGGGATGTGCGCGAGGCCGTGGCGCAGCGTGAGCGCGCGCAGCAGCAGGGCAAC
CTGGGCTCCATGGTTGCACTAAACGCCTTCCTGAGTACACAGCCCGCCAACGTGCCGCGGGGACAGGAGG
ACTACACCAACTTTGTGAGCGCACTGCGGCTAATGGTGACTGAGACACCGCAAAGTGAGGTGTACCAGTC
TGGGCCAGACTATTTTTTCCAGACCAGTAGACAAGGCCTGCAGACCGTAAACCTGAGCCAGGCTTTCAAA
AACTTGCAGGGGCTGTGGGGGGTGCGGGCTCCCACAGGCGACCGCGCGACCGTGTCTAGCTTGCTGACGC
CCAACTCGCGCCTGTTGCTGCTGCTAATAGCGCCCTTCACGGACAGTGGCAGCGTGTCCCGGGACACATA
CCTAGGTCACTTGCTGACACTGTACCGCGAGGCCATAGGTCAGGCGCATGTGGACGAGCATACTTTCCAG
GAGATTACAAGTGTCAGCCGCGCGCTGGGGCAGGAGGACACGGGCAGCCTGGAGGCAACCCTAAACTACC
TGCTGACCAACCGGCGGCAGAAGATCCCCTCGTTGCACAGTTTAAACAGCGAGGAGGAGCGCATTTTGCG
CTACGTGCAGCAGAGCGTGAGCCTTAACCTGATGCGCGACGGGGTAACGCCCAGCGTGGCGCTGGACATG
ACCGCGCGCAACATGGAACCGGGCATGTATGCCTCAAACCGGCCGTTTATCAACCGCCTAATGGACTACT
TGCATCGCGCGGCCGCCGTGAACCCCGAGTATTTCACCAATGCCATCTTGAACCCGCACTGGCTACCGCC
CCCTGGTTTCTACACCGGGGGATTCGAGGTGCCCGAGGGTAACGATGGATTCCTCTGGGACGACATAGAC
GACAGCGTGTTTTCCCCGCAACCGCAGACCCTGCTAGAGTTGCAACAGCGCGAGCAGGCAGAGGCGGCGC
TGCGAAAGGAAAGCTTCCGCAGGCCAAGCAGCTTGTCCGATCTAGGCGCTGCGGCCCCGCGGTCAGATGC
TAGTAGCCCATTTCCAAGCTTGATAGGGTCTCTTACCAGCACTCGCACCACCCGCCCGCGCCTGCTGGGC
GAGGAGGAGTACCTAAACAACTCGCTGCTGCAGCCGCAGCGCGAAAAAAACCTGCCTCCGGCATTTCCCA
ACAACGGGATAGAGAGCCTAGTGGACAAGATGAGTAGATGGAAGACGTACGCGCAGGAGCACAGGGACGT
GCCAGGCCCGCGCCCGCCCACCCGTCGTCAAAGGCACGACCGTCAGCGGGGTCTGGTGTGGGAGGACGAT
GACTCGGCAGACGACAGCAGCGTCCTGGATTTGGGAGGGAGTGGCAACCCGTTTGCGCACCTTCGCCCCA
GGCTGGGGAGAATGTTTTAAAAAAAAAAAAAGCATGATGCAAAATAAAAAACTCACCAAGGCCATGGCAC
CGAGCGTTGGTTTTCTTGTATTCCCCTTAGTATGCGGCGCGCGGCGATGTATGAGGAAGGTCCTCCTCCC
TCCTACGAGAGTGTGGTGAGCGCGGCGCCAGTGGCGGCGGCGCTGGGTTCTCCCTTCGATGCTCCCCTGG
ACCCGCCGTTTGTGCCTCCGCGGTACCTGCGGCCTACCGGGGGGAGAAACAGCATCCGTTACTCTGAGTT
GGCACCCCTATTCGACACCACCCGTGTGTACCTGGTGGACAACAAGTCAACGGATGTGGCATCCCTGAAC
TACCAGAACGACCACAGCAACTTTCTGACCACGGTCATTCAAAACAATGACTACAGCCCGGGGGAGGCAA
GCACACAGACCATCAATCTTGACGACCGGTCGCACTGGGGCGGCGACCTGAAAACCATCCTGCATACCAA
CATGCCAAATGTGAACGAGTTCATGTTTACCAATAAGTTTAAGGCGCGGGTGATGGTGTCGCGCTTGCCT
ACTAAGGACAATCAGGTGGAGCTGAAATACGAGTGGGTGGAGTTCACGCTGCCCGAGGGCAACTACTCCG
AGACCATGACCATAGACCTTATGAACAACGCGATCGTGGAGCACTACTTGAAAGTGGGCAGACAGAACGG
GGTTCTGGAAAGCGACATCGGGGTAAAGTTTGACACCCGCAACTTCAGACTGGGGTTTGACCCCGTCACT
GGTCTTGTCATGCCTGGGGTATATACAAACGAAGCCTTCCATCCAGACATCATTTTGCTGCCAGGATGCG
GGGTGGACTTCACCCACAGCCGCCTGAGCAACTTGTTGGGCATCCGCAAGCGGCAACCCTTCCAGGAGGG
CTTTAGGATCACCTACGATGATCTGGAGGGTGGTAACATTCCCGCACTGTTGGATGTGGACGCCTACCAG
GCGAGCTTGAAAGATGACACCGAACAGGGCGGGGGTGGCGCAGGCGGCAGCAACAGCAGTGGCAGCGGCG
CGGAAGAGAACTCCAACGCGGCAGCCGCGGCAATGCAGCCGGTGGAGGACATGAACGATCATGCCATTCG
CGGCGACACCTTTGCCACACGGGCTGAGGAGAAGCGCGCTGAGGCCGAAGCAGCGGCCGAAGCTGCCGCC
CCCGCTGCGCAACCCGAGGTCGAGAAGCCTCAGAAGAAACCGGTGATCAAACCCCTGACAGAGGACAGCA
AGAAACGCAGTTACAACCTAATAAGCAATGACAGCACCTTCACCCAGTACCGCAGCTGGTACCTTGCATA
CAACTACGGCGACCCTCAGACCGGAATCCGCTCATGGACCCTGCTTTGCACTCCTGACGTAACCTGCGGC
TCGGAGCAGGTCTACTGGTCGTTGCCAGACATGATGCAAGACCCCGTGACCTTCCGCTCCACGCGCCAGA
TCAGCAACTTTCCGGTGGTGGGCGCCGAGCTGTTGCCCGTGCACTCCAAGAGCTTCTACAACGACCAGGC
CGTCTACTCCCAACTCATCCGCCAGTTTACCTCTCTGACCCACGTGTTCAATCGCTTTCCCGAGAACCAG
ATTTTGGCGCGCCCGCCAGCCCCCACCATCACCACCGTCAGTGAAAACGTTCCTGCTCTCACAGATCACG
GGACGCTACCGCTGCGCAACAGCATCGGAGGAGTCCAGCGAGTGACCATTACTGACGCCAGACGCCGCAC
CTGCCCCTACGTTTACAAGGCCCTGGGCATAGTCTCGCCGCGCGTCCTATCGAGCCGCACTTTTTGAGCA
AGCATGTCCATCCTTATATCGCCCAGCAATAACACAGGCTGGGGCCTGCGCTTCCCAAGCAAGATGTTTG
GCGGGGCCAAGAAGCGCTCCGACCAACACCCAGTGCGCGTGCGCGGGCACTACCGCGCGCCCTGGGGCGC
GCACAAACGCGGCCGCACTGGGCGCACCACCGTCGATGACGCCATCGACGCGGTGGTGGAGGAGGCGCGC
AACTACACGCCCACGCCGCCACCAGTGTCCACAGTGGACGCGGCCATTCAGACCGTGGTGCGCGGAGCCC
GGCGCTATGCTAAAATGAAGAGACGGCGGAGGCGCGTAGCACGTCGCCACCGCCGCCGACCCGGCACTGC
CGCCCAACGCGCGGCGGCGGCCCTGCTTAACCGCGCACGTCGCACCGGCCGACGGGCGGCCATGCGGGCC
GCTCGAAGGCTGGCCGCGGGTATTGTCACTGTGCCCCCCAGGTCCAGGCGACGAGCGGCCGCCGCAGCAG
CCGCGGCCATTAGTGCTATGACTCAGGGTCGCAGGGGCAACGTGTATTGGGTGCGCGACTCGGTTAGCGG
CCTGCGCGTGCCCGTGCGCACCCGCCCCCCGCGCAACTAGATTGCAAGAAAAAACTACTTAGACTCGTAC
TGTTGTATGTATCCAGCGGCGGCGGCGCGCAACGAAGCTATGTCCAAGCGCAAAATCAAAGAAGAGATGC
TCCAGGTCATCGCGCCGGAGATCTATGGCCCCCCGAAGAAGGAAGAGCAGGATTACAAGCCCCGAAAGCT
AAAGCGGGTCAAAAAGAAAAAGAAAGATGATGATGATGAACTTGACGACGAGGTGGAACTGCTGCACGCT
ACCGCGCCCAGGCGACGGGTACAGTGGAAAGGTCGACGCGTAAAACGTGTTTTGCGACCCGGCACCACCG
TAGTCTTTACGCCCGGTGAGCGCTCCACCCGCACCTACAAGCGCGTGTATGATGAGGTGTACGGCGACGA
GGACCTGCTTGAGCAGGCCAACGAGCGCCTCGGGGAGTTTGCCTACGGAAAGCGGCATAAGGACATGCTG
GCGTTGCCGCTGGACGAGGGCAACCCAACACCTAGCCTAAAGCCCGTAACACTGCAGCAGGTGCTGCCCG
CGCTTGCACCGTCCGAAGAAAAGCGCGGCCTAAAGCGCGAGTCTGGTGACTTGGCACCCACCGTGCAGCT
GATGGTACCCAAGCGCCAGCGACTGGAAGATGTCTTGGAAAAAATGACCGTGGAACCTGGGCTGGAGCCC
GAGGTCCGCGTGCGGCCAATCAAGCAGGTGGCGCCGGGACTGGGCGTGCAGACCGTGGACGTTCAGATAC
CCACTACCAGTAGCACCAGTATTGCCACCGCCACAGAGGGCATGGAGACACAAACGTCCCCGGTTGCCTC
AGCGGTGGCGGATGCCGCGGTGCAGGCGGTCGCTGCGGCCGCGTCCAAGACCTCTACGGAGGTGCAAACG
GACCCGTGGATGTTTCGCGTTTCAGCCCCCCGGCGCCCGCGCCGTTCGAGGAAGTACGGCGCCGCCAGCG
CGCTACTGCCCGAATATGCCCTACATCCTTCCATTGCGCCTACCCCCGGCTATCGTGGCTACACCTACCG
CCCCAGAAGACGAGCAACTACCCGACGCCGAACCACCACTGGAACCCGCCGCCGCCGTCGCCGTCGCCAG
CCCGTGCTGGCCCCGATTTCCGTGCGCAGGGTGGCTCGCGAAGGAGGCAGGACCCTGGTGCTGCCAACAG
CGCGCTACCACCCCAGCATCGTTTAAAAGCCGGTCTTTGTGGTTCTTGCAGATATGGCCCTCACCTGCCG
CCTCCGTTTCCCGGTGCCGGGATTCCGAGGAAGAATGCACCGTAGGAGGGGCATGGCCGGCCACGGCCTG
ACGGGCGGCATGCGTCGTGCGCACCACCGGCGGCGGCGCGCGTCGCACCGTCGCATGCGCGGCGGTATCC
TGCCCCTCCTTATTCCACTGATCGCCGCGGCGATTGGCGCCGTGCCCGGAATTGCATCCGTGGCCTTGCA
GGCGCAGAGACACTGATTAAAAACAAGTTGCATGTGGAAAAATCAAAATAAAAAGTCTGGACTCTCACGC
TCGCTTGGTCCTGTAACTATTTTGTAGAATGGAAGACATCAACTTTGCGTCTCTGGCCCCGCGACACGGC
TCGCGCCCGTTCATGGGAAACTGGCAAGATATCGGCACCAGCAATATGAGCGGTGGCGCCTTCAGCTGGG
GCTCGCTGTGGAGCGGCATTAAAAATTTCGGTTCCACCGTTAAGAACTATGGCAGCAAGGCCTGGAACAG
CAGCACAGGCCAGATGCTGAGGGATAAGTTGAAAGAGCAAAATTTCCAACAAAAGGTGGTAGATGGCCTG
GCCTCTGGCATTAGCGGGGTGGTGGACCTGGCCAACCAGGCAGTGCAAAATAAGATTAACAGTAAGCTTG
ATCCCCGCCCTCCCGTAGAGGAGCCTCCACCGGCCGTGGAGACAGTGTCTCCAGAGGGGCGTGGCGAAAA
GCGTCCGCGCCCCGACAGGGAAGAAACTCTGGTGACGCAAATAGACGAGCCTCCCTCGTACGAGGAGGCA
CTAAAGCAAGGCCTGCCCACCACCCGTCCCATCGCGCCCATGGCTACCGGAGTGCTGGGCCAGCACACAC
CCGTAACGCTGGACCTGCCTCCCCCCGCCGACACCCAGCAGAAACCTGTGCTGCCAGGCCCGACCGCCGT
TGTTGTAACCCGTCCTAGCCGCGCGTCCCTGCGCCGCGCCGCCAGCGGTCCGCGATCGTTGCGGCCCGTA
GCCAGTGGCAACTGGCAAAGCACACTGAACAGCATCGTGGGTCTGGGGGTGCAATCCCTGAAGCGCCGAC
GATGCTTCTGATAGCTAACGTGTCGTATGTGTGTCATGTATGCGTCCATGTCGCCGCCAGAGGAGCTGCT
GAGCCGCCGCGCGCCCGCTTTCCAAGATGGCTACCCCTTCGATGATGCCGCAGTGGTCTTACATGCACAT
CTCGGGCCAGGACGCCTCGGAGTACCTGAGCCCCGGGCTGGTGCAGTTTGCCCGCGCCACCGAGACGTAC
TTCAGCCTGAATAACAAGTTTAGAAACCCCACGGTGGCGCCTACGCACGACGTGACCACAGACCGGTCCC
AGCGTTTGACGCTGCGGTTCATCCCTGTGGACCGTGAGGATACTGCGTACTCGTACAAGGCGCGGTTCAC
CCTAGCTGTGGGTGATAACCGTGTGCTGGACATGGCTTCCACGTACTTTGACATCCGCGGCGTGCTGGAC
AGGGGCCCTACTTTTAAGCCCTACTCTGGCACTGCCTACAACGCCCTGGCTCCCAAGGGTGCCCCAAATC
CTTGCGAATGGGATGAAGCTGCTACTGCTCTTGAAATAAACCTAGAAGAAGAGGACGATGACAACGAAGA
CGAAGTAGACGAGCAAGCTGAGCAGCAAAAAACTCACGTATTTGGGCAGGCGCCTTATTCTGGTATAAAT
ATTACAAAGGAGGGTATTCAAATAGGTGTCGAAGGTCAAACACCTAAATATGCCGATAAAACATTTCAAC
CTGAACCTCAAATAGGAGAATCTCAGTGGTACGAAACAGAAATTAATCATGCAGCTGGGAGAGTCCTAAA
AAAGACTACCCCAATGAAACCATGTTACGGTTCATATGCAAAACCCACAAATGAAAATGGAGGGCAAGGC
ATTCTTGTAAAGCAACAAAATGGAAAGCTAGAAAGTCAAGTGGAAATGCAATTTTTCTCAACTACTGAGG
CAGCCGCAGGCAATGGTGATAACTTGACTCCTAAAGTGGTATTGTACAGTGAAGATGTAGATATAGAAAC
CCCAGACACTCATATTTCTTACATGCCCACTATTAAGGAAGGTAACTCACGAGAACTAATGGGCCAACAA
TCTATGCCCAACAGGCCTAATTACATTGCTTTTAGGGACAATTTTATTGGTCTAATGTATTACAACAGCA
CGGGTAATATGGGTGTTCTGGCGGGCCAAGCATCGCAGTTGAATGCTGTTGTAGATTTGCAAGACAGAAA
CACAGAGCTTTCATACCAGCTTTTGCTTGATTCCATTGGTGATAGAACCAGGTACTTTTCTATGTGGAAT
CAGGCTGTTGACAGCTATGATCCAGATGTTAGAATTATTGAAAATCATGGAACTGAAGATGAACTTCCAA
ATTACTGCTTTCCACTGGGAGGTGTGATTAATACAGAGACTCTTACCAAGGTAAAACCTAAAACAGGTCA
GGAAAATGGATGGGAAAAAGATGCTACAGAATTTTCAGATAAAAATGAAATAAGAGTTGGAAATAATTTT
GCCATGGAAATCAATCTAAATGCCAACCTGTGGAGAAATTTCCTGTACTCCAACATAGCGCTGTATTTGC
CCGACAAGCTAAAGTACAGTCCTTCCAACGTAAAAATTTCTGATAACCCAAACACCTACGACTACATGAA
CAAGCGAGTGGTGGCTCCCGGGCTAGTGGACTGCTACATTAACCTTGGAGCACGCTGGTCCCTTGACTAT
ATGGACAACGTCAACCCATTTAACCACCACCGCAATGCTGGCCTGCGCTACCGCTCAATGTTGCTGGGCA
ATGGTCGCTATGTGCCCTTCCACATCCAGGTGCCTCAGAAGTTCTTTGCCATTAAAAACCTCCTTCTCCT
GCCGGGCTCATACACCTACGAGTGGAACTTCAGGAAGGATGTTAACATGGTTCTGCAGAGCTCCCTAGGA
AATGACCTAAGGGTTGACGGAGCCAGCATTAAGTTTGATAGCATTTGCCTTTACGCCACCTTCTTCCCCA
TGGCCCACAACACCGCCTCCACGCTTGAGGCCATGCTTAGAAACGACACCAACGACCAGTCCTTTAACGA
CTATCTC
[453 nt withheld, positions 20518-20970]
CAGCCCATGAGCCGTCAGGTGGTGGATGATACTAAATACAAGGACTACCAACAGGTGGGCATCCTACACC
AACACAACAACTCTGGATTTGTTGGCTACCTTGCCCCCACCATGCGCGAAGGACAGGCCTACCCTGCTAA
CTTCCCCTATCCGCTTATAGGCAAGACCGCAGTTGACAGCATTACCCAGAAAAAGTTTCTTTGCGATCGC
ACCCTTTGGCGCATCCCATTCTCCAGTAACTTTATGTCCATGGGCGCACTCACAGACCTGGGCCAAAACC
TTCTCTACGCCAACTCCGCCCACGCGCTAGACATGACTTTTGAGGTGGATCCCATGGACGAGCCCACCCT
TCTTTATGTTTTGTTTGAAGTCTTTGACGTGGTCCGTGTGCACCAGCCGCACCGCGGCGTCATCGAAACC
GTGTACCTGCGCACGCCCTTCTCGGCCGGCAACGCCACAACATAAAGAAGCAAGCAACATCAACAACAGC
TGCCGCCATGGGCTCCAGTGAGCAGGAACTGAAAGCCATTGTCAAAGATCTTGGTTGTGGGCCATATTTT
TTGGGCACCTATGACAAGCGCTTTCCAGGCTTTGTTTCTCCACACAAGCTCGCCTGCGCCATAGTCAATA
CGGCCGGTCGCGAGACTGGGGGCGTACACTGGATGGCCTTTGCCTGGAACCCGCACTCAAAAACATGCTA
CCTCTTTGAGCCCTTTGGCTTTTCTGACCAGCGACTCAAGCAGGTTTACCAGTTTGAGTACGAGTCACTC
CTGCGCCGTAGCGCCATTGCTTCTTCCCCCGACCGCTGTATAACGCTGGAAAAGTCCACCCAAAGCGTAC
AGGGGCCCAACTCGGCCGCCTGTGGACTATTCTGCTGCATGTTTCTCCACGCCTTTGCCAACTGGCCCCA
AACTCCCATGGATCACAACCCCACCATGAACCTTATTACCGGGGTACCCAACTCCATGCTCAACAGTCCC
CAGGTACAGCCCACCCTGCGTCGCAACCAGGAACAGCTCTACAGCTTCCTGGAGCGCCACTCGCCCTACT
TCCGCAGCCACAGTGCGCAGATTAGGAGCGCCACTTCTTTTTGTCACTTGAAAAACATGTAAAAATAATG
TACTAGAGACACTTTCAATAAAGGCAAATGCTTTTATTTGTACACTCTCGGGTGATTATTTACCCCCACC
CTTGCCGTCTGCGCCGTTTAAAAATCAAAGGGGTTCTGCCGCGCATCGCTATGCGCCACTGGCAGGGACA
CGTTGCGATACTGGTGTTTAGTGCTCCACTTAAACTCAGGCACAACCATCCGCGGCAGCTCGGTGAAGTT
TTCACTCCACAGGCTGCGCACCATCACCAACGCGTTTAGCAGGTCGGGCGCCGATATCTTGAAGTCGCAG
TTGGGGCCTCCGCCCTGCGCGCGCGAGTTGCGATACACAGGGTTGCAGCACTGGAACACTATCAGCGCCG
GGTGGTGCACGCTGGCCAGCACGCTCTTGTCGGAGATCAGATCCGCGTCCAGGTCCTCCGCGTTGCTCAG
GGCGAACGGAGTCAACTTTGGTAGCTGCCTTCCCAAAAAGGGCGCGTGCCCAGGCTTTGAGTTGCACTCG
CACCGTAGTGGCATCAAAAGGTGACCGTGCCCGGTCTGGGCGTTAGGATACAGCGCCTGCATAAAAGCCT
TGATCTGCTTAAAAGCCACCTGAGCCTTTGCGCCTTCAGAGAAGAACATGCCGCAAGACTTGCCGGAAAA
CTGATTGGCCGGACAGGCCGCGTCGTGCACGCAGCACCTTGCGTCGGTGTTGGAGATCTGCACCACATTT
CGGCCCCACCGGTTCTTCACGATCTTGGCCTTGCTAGACTGCTCCTTCAGCGCGCGCTGCCCGTTTTCGC
TCGTCACATCCATTTCAATCACGTGCTCCTTATTTATCATAATGCTTCCGTGTAGACACTTAAGCTCGCC
TTCGATCTCAGCGCAGCGGTGCAGCCACAACGCGCAGCCCGTGGGCTCGTGATGCTTGTAGGTCACCTCT
GCAAACGACTGCAGGTACGCCTGCAGGAATCGCCCCATCATCGTCACAAAGGTCTTGTTGCTGGTGAAGG
TCAGCTGCAACCCGCGGTGCTCCTCGTTCAGCCAGGTCTTGCATACGGCCGCCAGAGCTTCCACTTGGTC
AGGCAGTAGTTTGAAGTTCGCCTTTAGATCGTTATCCACGTGGTACTTGTCCATCAGCGCGCGCGCAGCC
TCCATGCCCTTCTCCCACGCAGACACGATCGGCACACTCAGCGGGTTCATCACCGTAATTTCACTTTCCG
CTTCGCTGGGCTCTTCCTCTTCCTCTTGCGTCCGCATACCACGCGCCACTGGGTCGTCTTCATTCAGCCG
CCGCACTGTGCGCTTACCTCCTTTGCCATGCTTGATTAGCACCGGTGGGTTGCTGAAACCCACCATTTGT
AGCGCCACATCTTCTCTTTCTTCCTCGCTGTCCACGATTACCTCTGGTGATGGCGGGCGCTCGGGCTTGG
GAGAAGGGCGCTTCTTTTTCTTCTTGGGCGCAATGGCCAAATCCGCCGCCGAGGTCGATGGCCGCGGGCT
GGGTGTGCGCGGCACCAGCGCGTCTTGTGATGAGTCTTCCTCGTCCTCGGACTCGATACGCCGCCTCATC
CGCTTTTTTGGGGGCGCCCGGGGAGGCGGCGGCGACGGGGACGGGGACGACACGTCCTCCATGGTTGGGG
GACGTCGCGCCGCACCGCGTCCGCGCTCGGGGGTGGTTTCGCGCTGCTCCTCTTCCCGACTGGCCATTTC
CTTCTCCTATAGGCAGAAAAAGATCATGGAGTCAGTCGAGAAGAAGGACAGCCTAACCGCCCCCTCTGAG
TTCGCCACCACCGCCTCCACCGATGCCGCCAACGCGCCTACCACCTTCCCCGTCGAGGCACCCCCGCTTG
AGGAGGAGGAAGTGATTATCGAGCAGGACCCAGGTTTTGTAAGCGAAGACGACGAGGACCGCTCAGTACC
AACAGAGGATAAAAAGCAAGACCAGGACAACGCAGAGGCAAACGAGGAACAAGTCGGGCGGGGGGACGAA
AGGCATGGCGACTACCTAGATGTGGGAGACGACGTGCTGTTGAAGCATCTGCAGCGCCAGTGCGCCATTA
TCTGCGACGCGTTGCAAGAGCGCAGCGATGTGCCCCTCGCCATAGCGGATGTCAGCCTTGCCTACGAACG
CCACCTATTCTCACCGCGCGTACCCCCCAAACGCCAAGAAAACGGCACATGCGAGCCCAACCCGCGCCTC
AACTTCTACCCCGTATTTGCCGTGCCAGAGGTGCTTGCCACCTATCACATCTTTTTCCAAAACTGCAAGA
TACCCCTATCCTGCCGTGCCAACCGCAGCCGAGCGGACAAGCAGCTGGCCTTGCGGCAGGGCGCTGTCAT
ACCTGATATCGCCTCGCTCAACGAAGTGCCAAAAATCTTTGAGGGTCTTGGACGCGACGAGAAGCGCGCG
GCAAACGCTCTGCAACAGGAAAACAGCGAAAATGAAAGTCACTCTGGAGTGTTGGTGGAACTCGAGGGTG
ACAACGCGCGCCTAGCCGTACTAAAACGCAGCATCGAGGTCACCCACTTTGCCTACCCGGCACTTAACCT
ACCCCCCAAGGTCATGAGCACAGTCATGAGTGAGCTGATCGTGCGCCGTGCGCAGCCCCTGGAGAGGGAT
GCAAATTTGCAAGAACAAACAGAGGAGGGCCTACCCGCAGTTGGCGACGAGCAGCTAGCGCGCTGGCTTC
AAACGCGCGAGCCTGCCGACTTGGAGGAGCGACGCAAACTAATGATGGCCGCAGTGCTCGTTACCGTGGA
GCTTGAGTGCATGCAGCGGTTCTTTGCTGACCCGGAGATGCAGCGCAAGCTAGAGGAAACATTGCACTAC
ACCTTTCGACAGGGCTACGTACGCCAGGCCTGCAAGATCTCCAACGTGGAGCTCTGCAACCTGGTCTCCT
ACCTTGGAATTTTGCACGAAAACCGCCTTGGGCAAAACGTGCTTCATTCCACGCTCAAGGGCGAGGCGCG
CCGCGACTACGTCCGCGACTGCGTTTACTTATTTCTATGCTACACCTGGCAGACGGCCATGGGCGTTTGG
CAGCAGTGCTTGGAGGAGTGCAACCTCAAGGAGCTGCAGAAACTGCTAAAGCAAAACTTGAAGGACCTAT
GGACGGCCTTCAACGAGCGCTCCGTGGCCGCGCACCTGGCGGACATCATTTTCCCCGAACGCCTGCTTAA
AACCCTGCAACAGGGTCTGCCAGACTTCACCAGTCAAAGCATGTTGCAGAACTTTAGGAACTTTATCCTA
GAGCGCTCAGGAATCTTGCCCGCCACCTGCTGTGCACTTCCTAGCGACTTTGTGCCCATTAAGTACCGCG
AATGCCCTCCGCCGCTTTGGGGCCACTGCTACCTTCTGCAGCTAGCCAACTACCTTGCCTACCACTCTGA
CATAATGGAAGACGTGAGCGGTGACGGTCTACTGGAGTGTCACTGTCGCTGCAACCTATGCACCCCGCAC
CGCTCCCTGGTTTGCAATTCGCAGCTGCTTAACGAAAGTCAAATTATCGGTACCTTTGAGCTGCAGGGTC
CCTCGCCTGACGAAAAGTCCGCGGCTCCGGGGTTGAAACTCACTCCGGGGCTGTGGACGTCGGCTTACCT
TCGCAAATTTGTACCTGAGGACTACCACGCCCACGAGATTAGGTTCTACGAAGACCAATCCCGCCCGCCT
AATGCGGAGCTTACCGCCTGCGTCATTACCCAGGGCCACATTCTTGGCCAATTGCAAGCCATCAACAAAG
CCCGCCAAGAGTTTCTGCTACGAAAGGGACGGGGGGTTTACTTGGACCCCCAGTCCGGCGAGGAGCTCAA
CCCAATCCCCCCGCCGCCGCAGCCCTATCAGCAGCAGCCGCGGGCCCTTGCTTCCCAGGATGGCACCCAA
AAAGAAGCTGCAGCTGCCGCCGCCACCCACGGACGAGGAGGAATACTGGGACAGTCAGGCAGAGGAGGTT
TTGGACGAGGAGGAGGAGGACATGATGGAAGACTGGGAGAGCCTAGACGAGGAAGCTTCCGAGGTCGAAG
AGGTGTCAGACGAAACACCGTCACCCTCGGTCGCATTCCCCTCGCCGGCGCCCCAGAAATCGGCAACCGG
TTCCAGCATGGCTACAACCTCCGCTCCTCAGGCGCCGCCGGCACTGCCCGTTCGCCGACCCAACCGTAGA
TGGGACACCACTGGAACCAGGGCCGGTAAGTCCAAGCAGCCGCCGCCGTTAGCCCAAGAGCAACAACAGC
GCCAAGGCTACCGCTCATGGCGCGGGCACAAGAACGCCATAGTTGCTTGCTTGCAAGACTGTGGGGGCAA
CATCTCCTTCGCCCGCCGCTTTCTTCTCTACCATCACGGCGTGGCCTTCCCCCGTAACATCCTGCATTAC
TACCGTCATCTCTACAGCCCATACTGCACCGGCGGCAGCGGCAGCAACAGCAGCGGCCACACAGAAGCAA
AGGCGACCGGATAGCAAGACTCTGACAAAGCCCAAGAAATCCACAGCGGCGGCAGCAGCAGGAGGAGGAG
CGCTGCGTCTGGCGCCCAACGAACCCGTATCGACCCGCGAGCTTAGAAACAGGATTTTTCCCACTCTGTA
TGCTATATTTCAACAGAGCAGGGGCCAAGAACAAGAGCTGAAAATAAAAAACAGGTCTCTGCGATCCCTC
ACCCGCAGCTGCCTGTATCACAAAAGCGAAGATCAGCTTCGGCGCACGCTGGAAGACGCGGAGGCTCTCT
TCAGTAAATACTGCGCGCTGACTCTTAAGGACTAGTTTCGCGCCCTTTCTCAAATTTAAGCGCGAAAACT
ACGTCATCTCCAGCGGCCACACCCGGCGCCAGCACCTGTTGTCAGCGCCATTATGAGCAAGGAAATTCCC
ACGCCCTACATGTGGAGTTACCAGCCACAAATGGGACTTGCGGCTGGAGCTGCCCAAGACTACTCAACCC
GAATAAACTACATGAGCGCGGGACCCCACATGATATCCCGGGTCAACGGAATACGCGCCCACCGAAACCG
AATTCTCCTGGAACAGGCGGCTATTACCACCACACCTCGTAATAACCTTAATCCCCGTAGTTGGCCCGCT
GCCCTGGTGTACCAGGAAAGTCCCGCTCCCACCACTGTGGTACTTCCCAGAGACGCCCAGGCCGAAGTTC
AGATGACTAACTCAGGGGCGCAGCTTGCGGGCGGCTTTCGTCACAGGGTGCGGTCGCCCGGGCAGGGTAT
AACTCACCTGACAATCAGAGGGCGAGGTATTCAGCTCAACGACGAGTCGGTGAGCTCCTCGCTTGGTCTC
CGTCCGGACGGGACATTTCAGATCGGCGGCGCCGGCCGCTCTTCATTCACGCCTCGTCAGGCAATCCTAA
CTCTGCAGACCTCGTCCTCTGAGCCGCGCTCTGGAGGCATTGGAACTCTGCAATTTATTGAGGAGTTTGT
GCCATCGGTCTACTTTAACCCCTTCTCGGGACCTCCCGGCCACTATCCGGATCAATTTATTCCTAACTTT
GACGCGGTAAAGGACTCGGCGGACGGCTACGACTGAATGTTAAGTGGAGAGGCAGAGCAACTGCGCCTGA
AACACCTGGTCCACTGTCGCCGCCACAAGTGCTTTGCCCGCGACTCCGGTGAGTTTTGCTACTTTGAATT
GCCCGAGGATCATATCGAGGGCCCGGCGCACGGCGTCCGGCTTACCGCCCAGGGAGAGCTTGCCCGTAGC
CTGATTCGGGAGTTTACCCAGCGCCCCCTGCTAGTTGAGCGGGACAGGGGACCCTGTGTTCTCACTGTGA
TTTGCAACTGTCCTAACCCTGGATTACATCAAGATCTTTGTTGCCATCTCTGTGCTGAGTATAATAAATA
CAGAAATTAAAATATACTGGGGCTCCTATCGCCATCCTGTAAACGCCACCGTCTTCACCCGCCCAAGCAA
ACCAAGGCGAACCTTACCTGGTACTTTTAACATCTCTCCCTCTGTGATTTACAACAGTTTCAACCCAGAC
GGAGTGAGTCTACGAGAGAACCTCTCCGAGCTCAGCTACTCCATCAGAAAAAACACCACCCTCCTTACCT
GCCGGGAACGTACGAGTGCGTCACCGGCCGCTGCACCACACCTACCGCCTGACCGTAAACCAGACTTTTT
CCGGACAGACCTCAATAACTCTGTTTACCAGAACAGGAGGTGAGCTTAGAAAACCCTTAGGGTATTAGGC
CAAAGGCGCAGCTACTGTGGGGTTTATGAACAATTCAAGCAACTCTACGGGCTATTCTAATTCAGGTTTC
TCTAGAAATGGACGGAATTATTACAGAGCAGCGCCTGCTAGAAAGACGCAGGGCAGCGGCCGAGCAACAG
CGCATGAATCAAGAGCTCCAAGACATGGTTAACTTGCACCAGTGCAAAAGGGGTATCTTTTGTCTGGTAA
AGCAGGCCAAAGTCACCTACGACAGTAATACCACCGGACACCGCCTTAGCTACAAGTTGCCAACCAAGCG
TCAGAAATTGGTGGTCATGGTGGGAGAAAAGCCCATTACCATAACTCAGCACTCGGTAGAAACCGAAGGC
TGCATTCACTCACCTTGTCAAGGACCTGAGGATCTCTGCACCCTTATTAAGACCCTGTGCGGTCTCAAAG
ATCTTATTCCCTTTAACTAATAAAAAAAAATAATAAAGCATCACTTACTTAAAATCAGTTAGCAAATTTC
TGTCCAGTTTATTCAGCAGCACCTCCTTGCCCTCCTCCCAGCTCTGGTATTGCAGCTTCCTCCTGGCTGC
AAACTTTCTCCACAATCTAAATGGAATGTCAGTTTCCTCCTGTTCCTGTCCATCCGCACCCACTATCTTC
ATGTTGTTGCAGATGAAGCGCGCAAGACCGTCTGAAGATACCTTCAACCCCGTGTATCCATATGACACGG
AAACCGGTCCTCCAACTGTGCCTTTTCTTACTCCTCCCTTTGTATCCCCCAATGGGTTTCAAGAGAGTCC
CCCTGGGGTACTCTCTTTGCGCCTATCCGAACCTCTAGTTACCTCCAATGGCATGCTTGCGCTCAAAATG
GGCAACGGCCTCTCTCTGGACGAGGCCGGCAACCTTACCTCCCAAAATGTAACCACTGTGAGCCCACCTC
TCAAAAAAACCAAGTCAAACATAAACCTGGAAATATCTGCACCCCTCACAGTTACCTCAGAAGCCCTAAC
TGTGGCTGCCGCCGCACCTCTAATGGTCGCGGGCAACACACTCACCATGCAATCACAGGCCCCGCTAACC
GTGCACGACTCCAAACTTAGCATTGCCACCCAAGGACCCCTCACAGTGTCAGAAGGAAAGCTAGCCCTGC
AAACATCAGGCCCCCTCACCACCACCGATAGCAGTACCCTTACTATCACTGCCTCACCCCCTCTAACTAC
TGCCACTGGTAGCTTGGGCATTGACTTGAAAGAGCCCATTTATACACAAAATGGAAAACTAGGACTAAAG
TACGGGGCTCCTTTGCATGTAACAGACGACCTAAACACTTTGACCGTAGCAACTGGTCCAGGTGTGACTA
TTAATAATACTTCCTTGCAAACTAAAGTTACTGGAGCCTTGGGTTTTGATTCACAAGGCAATATGCAACT
TAATGTAGCAGGAGGACTAAGGATTGATTCTCAAAACAGACGCCTTATACTTGATGTTAGTTATCCGTTT
GATGCTCAAAACCAACTAAATCTAAGACTAGGACAGGGCCCTCTTTTTATAAACTCAGCCCACAACTTGG
ATATTAACTACAACAAAGGCCTTTACTTGTTTACAGCTTCAAACAATTCCAAAAAGCTTGAGGTTAACCT
AAGCACTGCCAAGGGGTTGATGTTTGACGCTACAGCCATAGCCATTAATGCAGGAGATGGGCTTGAATTT
GGTTCACCTAATGCACCAAACACAAATCCCCTCAAAACAAAAATTGGCCATGGCCTAGAATTTGATTCAA
ACAAGGCTATGGTTCCTAAACTAGGAACTGGCCTTAGTTTTGACAGCACAGGTGCCATTACAGTAGGAAA
CAAAAATAATGATAAGCTAACTTTGTGGACCACACCAGCTCCATCTCCTAACTGTAGACTAAATGCAGAG
AAAGATGCTAAACTCACTTTGGTCTTAACAAAATGTGGCAGTCAAATACTTGCTACAGTTTCAGTTTTGG
CTGTTAAAGGCAGTTTGGCTCCAATATCTGGAACAGTTCAAAGTGCTCATCTTATTATAAGATTTGACGA
AAATGGAGTGCTACTAAACAATTCCTTCCTGGACCCAGAATATTGGAACTTTAGAAATGGAGATCTTACT
GAAGGCACAGCCTATACAAACGCTGTTGGATTTATGCCTAACCTATCAGCTTATCCAAAATCTCACGGTA
AAACTGCCAAAAGTAACATTGTCAGTCAAGTTTACTTAAACGGAGACAAAACTAAACCTGTAACACTAAC
CATTACACTAAACGGTACACAGGAAACAGGAGACACAACTCCAAGTGCATACTCTATGTCATTTTCATGG
GACTGGTCTGGCCACAACTACATTAATGAAATATTTGCCACATCCTCTTACACTTTTTCATACATTGCCC
AAGAATAAAGAATCGTTTGTGTTATGTTTCAACGTGTTTATTTTTCAATTGCAGAAAATTTCGAATCATT
TTTCATTCAGTAGTATAGCCCCACCACCACATAGCTTATACAGATCACCGTACCTTAATCAAACTCACAG
AACCCTAGTATTCAACCTGCCACCTCCCTCCCAACACACAGAGTACACAGTCCTTTCTCCCCGGCTGGCC
TTAAAAAGCATCATATCATGGGTAACAGACATATTCTTAGGTGTTATATTCCACACGGTTTCCTGTCGAG
CCAAACGCTCATCAGTGATATTAATAAACTCCCCGGGCAGCTCACTTAAGTTCATGTCGCTGTCCAGCTG
CTGAGCCACAGGCTGCTGTCCAACTTGCGGTTGCTTAACGGGCGGCGAAGGAGAAGTCCACGCCTACATG
GGGGTAGAGTCATAATCGTGCATCAGGATAGGGCGGTGGTGCTGCAGCAGCGCGCGAATAAACTGCTGCC
GCCGCCGCTCCGTCCTGCAGGAATACAACATGGCAGTGGTCTCCTCAGCGATGATTCGCACCGCCCGCAG
CATAAGGCGCCTTGTCCTCCGGGCACAGCAGCGCACCCTGATCTCACTTAAATCAGCACAGTAACTGCAG
CACAGCACCACAATATTGTTCAAAATCCCACAGTGCAAGGCGCTGTATCCAAAGCTCATGGCGGGGACCA
CAGAACCCACGTGGCCATCATACCACAAGCGCAGGTAGATTAAGTGGCGACCCCTCATAAACACGCTGGA
CATAAACATTACCTCTTTTGGCATGTTGTAATTCACCACCTCCCGGTACCATATAAACCTCTGATTAAAC
ATGGCGCCATCCACCACCATCCTAAACCAGCTGGCCAAAACCTGCCCGCCGGCTATACACTGCAGGGAAC
CGGGACTGGAACAATGACAGTGGAGAGCCCAGGACTCGTAACCATGGATCATCATGCTCGTCATGATATC
AATGTTGGCACAACACAGGCACACGTGCATACACTTCCTCAGGATTACAAGCTCCTCCCGCGTTAGAACC
ATATCCCAGGGAACAACCCATTCCTGAATCAGCGTAAATCCCACACTGCAGGGAAGACCTCGCACGTAAC
TCACGTTGTGCATTGTCAAAGTGTTACATTCGGGCAGCAGCGGATGATCCTCCAGTATGGTAGCGCGGGT
TTCTGTCTCAAAAGGAGGTAGACGATCCCTACTGTACGGAGTGCGCCGAGACAACCGAGATCGTGTTGGT
CGTAGTGTCATGCCAAATGGAACGCCGGACGTAGTCATATTTCCTGAAGCAAAACCAGGTGCGGGCGTGA
CAAACAGATCTGCGTCTCCGGTCTCGCCGCTTAGATCGCTCTGTGTAGTAGTTGTAGTATATCCACTCTC
TCAAAGCATCCAGGCGCCCCCTGGCTTCGGGTTCTATGTAAACTCCTTCATGCGCCGCTGCCCTGATAAC
ATCCACCACCGCAGAATAAGCCACACCCAGCCAACCTACACATTCGTTCTGCGAGTCACACACGGGAGGA
GCGGGAAGAGCTGGAAGAACCATGTTTTTTTTTTTATTCCAAAAGATTATCCAAAACCTCAAAATGAAGA
TCTATTAAGTGAACGCGCTCCCCTCCGGTGGCGTGGTCAAACTCTACAGCCAAAGAACAGATAATGGCAT
TTGTAAGATGTTGCACAATGGCTTCCAAAAGGCAAACGGCCCTCACGTCCAAGTGGACGTAAAGGCTAAA
CCCTTCAGGGTGAATCTCCTCTATAAACATTCCAGCACCTTCAACCATGCCCAAATAATTCTCATCTCGC
CACCTTCTCAATATATCTCTAAGCAAATCCCGAATATTAAGTCCGGCCATTGTAAAAATCTGCTCCAGAG
CGCCCTCCACCTTCAGCCTCAAGCAGCGAATCATGATTGCAAAAATTCAGGTTCCTCACAGACCTGTATA
AGATTCAAAAGCGGAACATTAACAAAAATACCGCGATCCCGTAGGTCCCTTCGCAGGGCCAGCTGAACAT
AATCGTGCAGGTCTGCACGGACCAGCGCGGCCACTTCCCCGCCAGGAACCATGACAAAAGAACCCACACT
GATTATGACACGCATACTCGGAGCTATGCTAACCAGCGTAGCCCCGATGTAAGCTTGTTGCATGGGCGGC
GATATAAAATGCAAGGTGCTGCTCAAAAAATCAGGCAAAGCCTCGCGCAAAAAAGAAAGCACATCGTAGT
CATGCTCATGCAGATAAAGGCAGGTAAGCTCCGGAACCACCACAGAAAAAGACACCATTTTTCTCTCAAA
CATGTCTGCGGGTTTCTGCATAAACACAAAATAAAATAACAAAAAAACATTTAAACATTAGAAGCCTGTC
TTACAACAGGAAAAACAACCCTTATAAGCATAAGACGGACTACGGCCATGCCGGCGTGACCGTAAAAAAA
CTGGTCACCGTGATTAAAAAGCACCACCGACAGCTCCTCGGTCATGTCCGGAGTCATAATGTAAGACTCG
GTAAACACATCAGGTTGATTCACATCGGTCAGTGCTAAAAAGCGACCGAAATAGCCCGGGGGAATACATA
CCCGCAGGCGTAGAGACAACATTACAGCCCCCATAGGAGGTATAACAAAATTAATAGGAGAGAAAAACAC
ATAAACACCTGAAAAACCCTCCTGCCTAGGCAAAATAGCACCCTCCCGCTCCAGAACAACATACAGCGCT
TCCACAGCGGCAGCCATAACAGTCAGCCTTACCAGTAAAAAAGAAAACCTATTAAAAAAACACCACTCGA
CACGGCACCAGCTCAATCAGTCACAGTGTAAAAAAGGGCCAAGTGCAGAGCGAGTATATATAGGACTAAA
AAATGACGTAACGGTTAAAGTCCACAAAAAACACCCAGAAAACCGCACGCGAACCTACGCCCAGAAACGA
AAGCCAAAAAACCCACAACTTCCTCAAATCGTCACTTCCGTTTTCCCACGTTACGTCACTTCCCATTTTA
AGAAAACTACAATTCCCAACACATACAAGTTACTCCGCCCTAAAACCTACGTCACCCGCCCCGTTCCCAC
GCCCCGCGCCACGTCACAAACTCCACCCCCTCATTATCATATTGGCTTCAATCCAAAATAAGGTATATTA
TTGATGATGTTAATTAATTTAAATCCGCATGCGATATCGAGCTCTCCCGGGAATTCGGATCTGCGACGCG
AGGCTGGATGGCCTTCCCCATTATGATTCTTCTCGCTTCCGGCGGCATCGGGATGCCCGCGTTGCAGGCC
ATGCTGTCCAGGCAGGTAGATGACGACCATCAGGGACAGCTTCAAGGCCAGCAAAAGGCCAGGAACCGTA
AAAAGGCCGCGTTGCTGGCGTTTTTCCATAGGCTCCGCCCCCCTGACGAGCATCACAAAAATCGACGCTC
AAGTCAGAGGTGGCGAAACCCGACAGGACTATAAAGATACCAGGCGTTTCCCCCTGGAAGCTCCCTCGTG
CGCTCTCCTGTTCCGACCCTGCCGCTTACCGGATACCTGTCCGCCTTTCTCCCTTCGGGAAGCGTGGCGC
TTTCTCATAGCTCACGCTGTAGGTATCTCAGTTCGGTGTAGGTCGTTCGCTCCAAGCTGGGCTGTGTGCA
CGAACCCCCCGTTCAGCCCGACCGCTGCGCCTTATCCGGTAACTATCGTCTTGAGTCCAACCCGGTAAGA
CACGACTTATCGCCACTGGCAGCAGCCACTGGTAACAGGATTAGCAGAGCGAGGTATGTAGGCGGTGCTA
CAGAGTTCTTGAAGTGGTGGCCTAACTACGGCTACACTAGAAGGACAGTATTTGGTATCTGCGCTCTGCT
GAAGCCAGTTACCTTCGGAAAAAGAGTTGGTAGCTCTTGATCCGGCAAACAAACCACCGCTGGTAGCGGT
GGTTTTTTTGTTTGCAAGCAGCAGATTACGCGCAGAAAAAAAGGATCTCAAGAAGATCCTTTGATCTTTT
CTACGGGGTCTGACGCTCAGTGGAACGAAAACTCACGTTAAGGGATTTTGGTCATGAGATTATCAAAAAG
GATCTTCACCTAGATCCTTTTAAATCAATCTAAAGTATATATGAGTAAACTTGGTCTGACAGTTACCAAT
GCTTAATCAGTGAGGCACCTATCTCAGCGATCTGTCTATTTCGTTCATCCATAGTTGCCTGACTCCCCGT
CGTGTAGATAACTACGATACGGGAGGGCTTACCATCTGGCCCCAGTGCTGCAATGATACCGCGAGACCCA
CGCTCACCGGCTCCAGATTTATCAGCAATAAACCAGCCAGCCGGAAGGGCCGAGCGCAGAAGTGGTCCTG
CAACTTTATCCGCCTCCATCCAGTCTATTAATTGTTGCCGGGAAGCTAGAGTAAGTAGTTCGCCAGTTAA
TAGTTTGCGCAACGTTGTTGCCATTGCTACAGGCATCGTGGTGTCACGCTCGTCGTTTGGTATGGCTTCA
TTCAGCTCCGGTTCCCAACGATCAAGGCGAGTTACATGATCCCCCATGTTGTGCAAAAAAGCGGTTAGCT
CCTTCGGTCCTCCGATCGTTGTCAGAAGTAAGTTGGCCGCAGTGTTATCACTCATGGTTATGGCAGCACT
GCATAATTCTCTTACTGTCATGCCATCCGTAAGATGCTTTTCTGTGACTGGTGAGTACTCAACCAAGTCA
TTCTGAGAATAGTGTATGCGGCGACCGAGTTGCTCTTGCCCGGCGTCAACACGGGATAATACCGCGCCAC
ATAGCAGAACTTTAAAAGTGCTCATCATTGGAAAACGTTCTTCGGGGCGAAAACTCTCAAGGATCTTACC
GCTGTTGAGATCCAGTTCGATGTAACCCACTCGTGCACCCAACTGATCTTCAGCATCTTTTACTTTCACC
AGCGTTTCTGGGTGAGCAAAAACAGGAAGGCAAAATGCCGCAAAAAAGGGAATAAGGGCGACACGGAAAT
GTTGAATACTCATACTCTTCCTTTTTCAATATTATTGAAGCATTTATCAGGGTTATTGTCTCATGAGCGG
ATACATATTTGAATGTATTTAGAAAAATAAACAAATAGGGGTTCCGCGCACATTTCCCCGAAAAGTGCCA
CCTGACGTCTAAGAAACCATTATTATCATGACATTAACCTATAAAAATAGGCGTATCACGAGGCCCTTTC
GTCTTCAAGAATTGGATCCGAATTCCCGGGAGAGCTCGATATCGCATGCGGATTTAAATTAATTAA
Features (pLannotate 1.2.2; 45 found; start..end, strand, type, name):
      1..103     +  repeat_region  ITR: inverted terminal repeat of human adenovirus serotype 5 inverted
    191..341     +  misc_signal    Ad5 Ψ: packaging signal for adenovirus serotype 5
    524..576     -  misc_feature   bom (fragment): basis of mobility region from pBR322
    731..1110    +  enhancer       CMV enhancer: human cytomegalovirus immediate early enhancer
   1111..1314    +  promoter       CMV promoter: human cytomegalovirus (CMV) immediate early promoter
   1310..1343    +  LTR            5' LTR (truncated) (fragment): truncated 5' long terminal repeat (LTR) from HIV-1
   1359..1377    +  promoter       T7 promoter: promoter for bacteriophage T7 RNA polymerase
   1408..1428    +  protein_bind   attB1: mutant version of attB; core recombination site for the Gateway® BP reaction BP Clonase™
   1449..2825    +  CDS            Foxa2: FOXA2_MOUSE - Also known as Hnf3b, Tcf-3b, Tcf3b. Experimental evidence at protein level: Swiss-Prot protein existence level 1. Transcription factor that is involved in embryonic development, establishment of tissue-specific gene expression and regulation of gene expression in differentiated tissues. Is thought to act as a 'pioneer' factor opening the compacted chromatin for other proteins through interactions with nucleosomal core histones and thereby replacing linker histones at target enhancer and/or promoter sites. Binds DNA with the consensus sequence 5'- [AC]A[AT]T[AG]TT[GT][AG][CT]T[CT]
   2842..2862    -  protein_bind   attB2: mutant version of attB; core recombination site for the Gateway® BP reaction BP Clonase™
   2889..2930    +  CDS            V5 tag: epitope tag from simian virus 5
   3014..3062    +  polyA_signal   HSV TK poly(A) signal: herpes simplex virus thymidine kinase polyadenylation signal (Cole and Stacy, 1985)
   3344..3763    +  CDS            IX: CAP9_ADE05 - Experimental evidence at protein level: Swiss-Prot protein existence level 1. Structural component of the virion that acts as a cement protein on the capsid exterior and forms triskelion structures consisting of three molecules that stabilize three hexon trimers at the center of each icosahedral facet and fixes the peripentonal hexons. Dispensable for assembly. During virus entry, recruits the anterograde motor kinesin-1 to the capsid docked at the nuclear pore complex thereby subjecting the docked capsid to a pulling force. The resulting tension leads to capsid disruption, disper
   3850..5079    -  CDS            IVa2 (fragment): PKG1_ADEM1 - Protein inferred from homology: Swiss-Prot protein existence level 3. Component of the packaging machinery which encapsidates the viral DNA into preformed capsids and transcriptional activator of the viral major late promoter (MLP). Binds, along with packaging proteins 2 and 3, to the specific packaging sequence on the left end of viral genomic DNA and displays ATPase activity thereby providing the power stroke of the packaging machinery. The activity of packaging protein IVa2 is stimulated by protein 33K which acts as a terminase. May be the protein that pumps DNA into the capsid
   4935..8102    -  CDS            POL: DPOL_ADE05 - Experimental evidence at protein level: Swiss-Prot protein existence level 1. Eukaryotic-type DNA polymerase involved in viral genomic replication. DNA synthesis is protein primed, and acts in a strand displacement replication. Assembles in complex with viral pTP, DBP, host NFIA and host POU2F1/OCT1 on viral origin of replication. The polymerase covalently transfers dCMP onto pTP, thereby initiating complementary strand synthesis. From Human adenovirus C serotype 5 (HAdV-5) (Human adenovirus 5).
   8321..10324   -  CDS            PTP: TERM_ADE05 - Experimental evidence at protein level: Swiss-Prot protein existence level 1. Protein covalently bound to the viral DNA that acts as a primer for viral genomic replication by DNA strand displacement. Assembles on the viral origin of replication in an initiation complex with viral polymerase, DBP, host NFIA and host POU2F1/OCT1. During initiation, the polymerase covalently couples the first dCTP with Ser- 580 of pTP. The terminal protein stimulates the template activity over 20 fold compared to protein-free templates. Neo-synthesized viral genomes are linked to two preterminal prot
  10355..10511   +  ncRNA          VA: Accession: RF00102 - VA RNA
  10610..10767   +  ncRNA          VA: Accession: RF00102 - VA RNA
  10785..12029   +  CDS            L1: PKG3_ADE05 - Experimental evidence at protein level: Swiss-Prot protein existence level 1. Involved in viral genome packaging through its interaction with packaging proteins 1 and 2. After proteolytic cleavage by adenovirus protease, L1 52/55k protein is removed from the capsid during viral maturation. From Human adenovirus C serotype 5 (HAdV-5) (Human adenovirus 5).
  12053..13807   +  CDS            CAP3_ADE05: Experimental evidence at protein level: Swiss-Prot protein existence level 1. Structural component of the virion that acts as a cement protein on the capsid exterior and which mediates the interactions between the hexons, including the peripentonal hexons, and reaches all the way to the penton vertices. Two hexon linking proteins IIIa, one from each facet, stabilize the unique edge interface between a pair of facets. As the virus enters the host cell, hexon linking proteins IIIa are shed concomitant with virion acidification in the endosome. During virus assembly, seems to play a role in the s
  13892..15604   +  CDS            L2: CAPSP_ADE05 - Experimental evidence at protein level: Swiss-Prot protein existence level 1. Major capsid protein that self-associates to form penton base pentamers, each in the shape of a pentagon, situated at the 12 vertices of the pseudo T=25 capsid. Involved in virus secondary attachment to host cell after initial attachment by the fiber protein. Binds host integrin heterodimer ITGAV-ITGB5 (alphaV-beta5) thereby triggering clathrin-mediated endocytosis of virions. Mediates initial virus attachment to CXADR-negative cells. Binding to integrins ITGAV-ITGB5 also seems to induce macropinocytosi
  15614..16207   +  CDS            L2: NP_ADE02 - Experimental evidence at protein level: Swiss-Prot protein existence level 1. Plays a role in the inhibition of host immune response within the nucleus. Interacts with cellular nucleosomes and immobilizes the host immune danger signal HMGB1 on chromatin. In turn, prevents HMGB1 release out of the cell and thus decreases inflammation. Plays also a role in the wrapping and condensation of the viral DNA. May also promote viral genome import into the nucleus. From Human adenovirus C serotype 2 (HAdV-2) (Human adenovirus 2).
  16280..17383   +  CDS            L2: CORE5_ADE05 - Experimental evidence at protein level: Swiss-Prot protein existence level 1. Associates loosely with the viral DNA to form an outer shell around the nucleoprotein-DNA complex and links it with the capsid by binding the endosome lysis protein. Dissociates from the viral genome during entry. Might be involved in nuclear capsid assembly of the viral particles through its association with NPM1/nucleophosmin. From Human adenovirus C serotype 5 (HAdV-5) (Human adenovirus 5).
  17414..17653   +  CDS            COR10_ADE02: Experimental evidence at protein level: Swiss-Prot protein existence level 1. [Pre-core protein X]: Interacts with the viral DNA and aids in tightly condensing it within the capsid. Cleavage of pre-core protein X may serve to partially relax this structure within the mature virion prior to its entry into the nucleus. From Human adenovirus C serotype 2 (HAdV-2) (Human adenovirus 2).
  17739..18488   +  CDS            L3: CAP6_ADE05 - Experimental evidence at protein level: Swiss-Prot protein existence level 1. [Protease cofactor]: Cofactor that activates the viral protease. Binds to viral protease in a 1:1 ratio. From Human adenovirus C serotype 5 (HAdV-5) (Human adenovirus 5).
  18577..21432   +  CDS            L3 (sequence partly withheld): CAPSH_ADE05 - Experimental evidence at protein level: Swiss-Prot protein existence level 1. Major capsid protein that self-associates to form 240 hexon trimers, each in the shape of a hexagon, building most of the pseudo T=25 capsid. Assembled into trimeric units with the help of the chaperone shutoff protein. Transported by pre-protein VI to the nucleus where it associates with other structural proteins to form an empty capsid. Might be involved, through its interaction with host dyneins, in the intracellular microtubule-dependent transport of incoming viral capsid to the nucleus. From Human
  21468..22079   +  CDS            L3: PRO_ADE05 - Experimental evidence at transcript level: Swiss-Prot protein existence level 2. Cleaves viral precursor proteins (pTP, pIIIa, pVI, pVII, pVIII, and pX) inside newly assembled particles giving rise to mature virions. Protease complexed to its cofactor slides along the viral DNA to specifically locate and cleave the viral precursors. Mature virions have a weakened organization compared to the unmature virions, thereby facilitating subsequent uncoating. Without maturation, the particle lacks infectivity and is unable to uncoat. Late in adenovirus infection, in the cytoplasm, may part
  22181..23767   -  CDS            DBP: DNB2_ADE05 - Experimental evidence at protein level: Swiss-Prot protein existence level 1. Plays a role in the elongation phase of viral strand displacement replication by unwinding the template in an ATP- independent fashion, employing its capacity to form multimers. Also enhances the rate of initiation. Released from template upon second strand synthesis. Assembles in complex with viral pTP, viral pol, host NFIA and host POU2F1/OCT1 on viral origin of replication. Covers the whole ssDNA genome during synthesis. The complementary strand synthesis induces its relese from DNA template. May inhi
  23796..26216   +  CDS            L4: SHUT_ADE05 - Experimental evidence at protein level: Swiss-Prot protein existence level 1. Protein that inhibits host translation while promoting late viral translation by ribosome shunting. Blocks host cap-dependent translation by binding to eIF4G, displacing MKNK1 from cap initiation complexes and preventing EIF4E phosphorylation. Binds to the tripartite leader sequence of viral late mRNAs and recruits host eIF4G, PABPC1/poly-A binding protein and 40S ribosomes subunits on viral mRNAs, allowing ribosome shunting and efficient translation of late viral mRNAs even though conventional translati
  26429..26812   +  CDS            SF33K_ADE02 (fragment): Experimental evidence at protein level: Swiss-Prot protein existence level 1. Probably functions as the small terminase that is part of the molecular motor that translocates genomic DNA in empty capsid during DNA packaging. This motor is located at a unique vertex and comprises at least the IVa2 ATPase, the small terminase 33K and probably a portal. Forms a ring-like structure of about 17 nm in which genomic DNA is translocated into the capsid. Stimulates IVa2 ATPase activity in the presence of the viral genome. Once the DNA is packaged, the terminase detaches: the 33K protein is present in th
  26903..27583   +  CDS            L4: CAP8_ADE02 - Experimental evidence at protein level: Swiss-Prot protein existence level 1. [Hexon-linking protein-C]: Structural component of the virion that acts as a cement protein on the capsid interior and which glue the peripentonal hexons and group-of-nine hexons together. From Human adenovirus C serotype 2 (HAdV-2) (Human adenovirus 2).
  27587..27907   +  CDS            E312_ADE02: Experimental evidence at protein level: Swiss-Prot protein existence level 1. From Human adenovirus C serotype 2 (HAdV-2) (Human adenovirus 2).
  28322..28687   +  CDS            E3145_ADE02: Experimental evidence at protein level: Swiss-Prot protein existence level 1. May prevent Nf-kappaB activation by immune signals like Tumor necrosis factor, presumably by inhibiting NFKB1 dimer DNA-binding. May act directly at the TNF receptor to inhibit signaling. From Human adenovirus C serotype 2 (HAdV-2) (Human adenovirus 2).
  28718..28882   -  CDS            UXP_ADE05 (fragment): Experimental evidence at transcript level: Swiss-Prot protein existence level 2. Might play a role in viral replication since it is associated with viral replication centers. Seems to have an effect on DBP localization. From Human adenovirus C serotype 5 (HAdV-5) (Human adenovirus 5).
  28893..30635   +  CDS            SPIKE_ADE05: Experimental evidence at protein level: Swiss-Prot protein existence level 1. Forms spikes that protrude from each vertex of the icosahedral capsid. Interacts with host coxsackievirus and adenovirus receptor CXADR located at the cell tight junctions to provide virion initial attachment to target cell. The fiber protein binds to CXADR with a higher affinity than CXADR binds to itself, thereby blocking the cell-cell adhesion function of CXADR dimers and leading to local disruption of the tight junction. Fiber protein present on neo- synthesized particles may thus disrupt the junctional integrity
  30768..30845   -  CDS            E417_ADE03: Protein predicted: Swiss-Prot protein existence level 4. From Human adenovirus B serotype 3 (HAdV-3) (Human adenovirus 3).
  31047..31928   -  CDS            E434_ADE02: Experimental evidence at protein level: Swiss-Prot protein existence level 1. Plays a major role to prevent cellular inhibition of viral genome replication by nuclear bodies. Assembles an SCF-like E3 ubiquitin ligase complex based on the cellular proteins ELOB, ELOC, CUL5 and RBX1, in cooperation with viral E1B-55K. This viral RING-type ligase ubiquitinates cellular substrates prior to proteasomal degradation: p53/TP53, LIG4, MRE11-RAD50-NBS1 (MRN) complex, ITGA3, DAXX and BLM. From Human adenovirus C serotype 2 (HAdV-2) (Human adenovirus 2).
  32207..32554   -  CDS            E411_ADE05: Experimental evidence at protein level: Swiss-Prot protein existence level 1. From Human adenovirus C serotype 5 (HAdV-5) (Human adenovirus 5).
  32554..32943   -  CDS            E4RF2_ADE02: Protein predicted: Swiss-Prot protein existence level 4. From Human adenovirus C serotype 2 (HAdV-2) (Human adenovirus 2).
  32994..33377   -  CDS            E4RF1_ADE02: Experimental evidence at protein level: Swiss-Prot protein existence level 1. May modulate tight-junctions functions of infected cells through interactions with PDZ proteins. E4 ORF1 has ben show for Adenovirus 9 to interact with protein involved in tight junction regulation. May play a role in mTOR activation by activating PI3- kinase, thus overriding cellular checkpoint for translation. From Human adenovirus C serotype 2 (HAdV-2) (Human adenovirus 2).
  33687..33789   -  repeat_region  ITR: inverted terminal repeat of human adenovirus serotype 5 inverted
  33843..33967   +  CDS            TcR (fragment): tetracycline efflux protein; tet; confers resistance to tetracycline
  34013..34601   -  rep_origin     ori: high-copy-number ColE1/pMB1/pBR322/pUC origin of replication
  34753..35613   -  CDS            AmpR: β-lactamase; bla; confers resistance to ampicillin, carbenicillin, and related antibiotics
  35614..35718   -  promoter       AmpR promoter: bla
