[The description below was written by a language model from this plasmid's Addgene catalogue record and pLannotate feature annotations shown in this document.]
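Description:
Ad-FOXA2 is a recombinant adenoviral expression plasmid built on Invitrogen's pAd/CMV/V5-DEST Gateway destination backbone, carrying the mouse Foxa2 (forkhead box A2, also known as HNF3-beta) coding sequence for expression in mammalian cells. In bacteria it is maintained through a ColE1/pUC-type origin and selected with ampicillin via the β-lactamase gene; this small plasmid segment sits outside the two human adenovirus serotype 5 inverted terminal repeats. Between the ITRs lies the viral genome, including the Ad5 packaging signal (Ψ) near the left end and the annotated replication (polymerase, preterminal protein, DNA-binding protein), VA RNA, late structural (hexon, penton base, fiber, cement and core proteins, protease) and E4 functions. No E1 genes are annotated, and only part of E3 appears, consistent with an E1-substituted vector that must be packaged in a complementing cell line.

The expression cassette occupies the position near the left end: the CMV immediate-early enhancer and promoter, followed by a T7 promoter that serves as a sequencing primer site, drive Foxa2, which is flanked by attB1 and attB2 sites left by Gateway recombination, with an HSV thymidine kinase polyadenylation signal downstream. A V5 epitope sequence from the backbone follows attB2, but the catalogue lists no tag, suggesting the insert retains its own stop codon, although the record does not state this explicitly. Foxa2 is a pioneer transcription factor involved in development and tissue-specific gene expression, and the construct is intended for producing adenovirus to overexpress it. Note that the sequenced record is 35,876 nt, shorter than the 38,084 bp total size listed in the catalogue; the record does not explain the difference.
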