Addgene plasmid #131581: Ad-FOXA2
Purpose: Expresses FOXA2 in mammalian cells
Depositing lab: Haiyan Xu. Depositing organization: Brown University.
Backbone
  Vector backbone: pAd/CMV/V5-DEST
  Backbone manufacturer: Invitrogen (Life Technologies)
  Backbone size w/o insert (bp): 36686
  Total vector size (bp): 38084
  Modifications to backbone: No
  Vector type: Adenoviral
Growth in bacteria
  Bacterial resistance: Ampicillin, 100 μg/mL
  Growth temperature: 37°C
  Growth strain: NEB Stable
  Copy number: Unknown
Gene/Insert
  Gene/Insert name: Forkhead box A2 (alt name: Foxa2)
  Species: M. musculus (mouse)
  Insert size (bp): 1398
  Mutation: No
  GenBank ID: NM_001291065.1
  Entrez Gene: Foxa2 (a.k.a. HNF3-beta, HNF3beta, Hnf-3b, Hnf3b, Tcf-3b, Tcf3b)
  Promoter: CMV
  Tag / fusion protein: No
  Cloning method: Gateway Cloning
  Sequencing primers: 5′ T7 primer TAATACGACTCACTATAGGG
Terms and licenses: Academic/Nonprofit Terms; Industry Terms: Not Available to Industry
How to cite: Ad-FOXA2 was a gift from Haiyan Xu (Addgene plasmid # 131581 ; http://n2t.net/addgene:131581 ; RRID:Addgene_131581)
